Addgene plasmid #1563: L3571
Purpose: (Empty Backbone)
Depositing lab: Andrew Fire. Depositing organization: Carnegie Institution for Science.
Backbone
  Vector backbone: Unknown
  Backbone size (bp): 4816
  Vector type: Worm Expression
Growth in bacteria
  Bacterial resistance: Ampicillin, 100 μg/mL
  Growth temperature: 37°C
  Growth strain: DH5alpha
  Copy number: Unknown
Gene/Insert
  Gene/Insert name: None
  Tag / fusion protein: unc54-204, unc545', IVSA, SV40NLS, gfpN, IVSR, gfpS65T, IVSS, gfpM153A, IVST, gfpC, IVSM, IVSL, decoy
  Cloning method: Restriction Enzyme
Terms and licenses: Academic/Nonprofit Terms; Industry Terms: Not Available to Industry
Depositor comments: See Fire Lab Vector Kit Documentation 1997. Fire Lab Miniprep Number pPD115.64, Ligation number L3571.
How to cite: L3571 was a gift from Andrew Fire (Addgene plasmid # 1563 ; http://n2t.net/addgene:1563 ; RRID:Addgene_1563)
