[The description below was written by a language model from this plasmid's Addgene catalogue record and pLannotate feature annotations shown in this document.]
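Description:
L3571 (Fire Lab miniprep pPD115.64) is an empty-backbone C. elegans expression vector from the 1997 Fire Lab vector kit, about 4.8 kb in size. The parental backbone is recorded as unknown, but the annotated features point to a pUC/pBR322-type bacterial plasmid. These include a ColE1/pMB1-family origin of replication, a β-lactamase gene with its own promoter for ampicillin selection in E. coli, short remnants of rop, the bom region and lacI, and a CAP site, lac promoter and lac operator lying next to a fragment of the pUC18/19 multiple cloning site.

The record lists no insert. The payload is instead described as a string of modular segments in the tag field: unc54-204, an unc-54 5' segment, an SV40 nuclear localisation signal, and a GFP coding region split into pieces (gfpN, gfpS65T, gfpM153A, gfpC). The GFP pieces are interrupted and flanked by elements named IVSA, IVSR, IVSS, IVST, IVSM and IVSL, which are presumably the synthetic introns Fire vectors use to improve expression in worms. The list ends with a "decoy" element. S65T and M153A are GFP point substitutions, and S65T is the well-known brighter, red-shifted excitation variant. The automated annotation agrees with this layout, detecting one fragmentary GFP-family coding match of roughly 870 nt. Its label for that match, a 2015 GFP variant, reflects sequence similarity and not the true identity. A short hit to C. elegans aex-5 downstream of GFP is not explained by the catalogue fields and may also be a similarity artefact. No 3' UTR is named in the record. The stated purpose is only "empty backbone", but the parts suggest a nuclear-localised GFP reporter vector for testing or driving expression in worms, with unc-54-derived sequences upstream.
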