Features (pLannotate 1.2.2; 12 found; start..end, strand, type, name):
      1..38      -  misc_feature   MCS (fragment): pUC18/19 multiple cloning site
    402..1268    +  CDS            vsfGFP-9 (fragment): vsfGFP-9 is a basic (constitutively fluorescent) green fluorescent protein published in 2015, derived from Aequorea victoria. It has low acid sensitivity.
   1941..2093    +  CDS            aex-5 (fragment): AEX5_CAEEL - Also known as kpc-3 From Caenorhabditis elegans.
   2221..2256    +  CDS            rop (fragment): Rop protein, which maintains plasmids at low copy number; rop
   2358..2457    +  misc_feature   bom (fragment): basis of mobility region from pBR322
   2555..2659    +  promoter       AmpR promoter: bla
   2660..3520    +  CDS            AmpR: β-lactamase; bla; confers resistance to ampicillin, carbenicillin, and related antibiotics
   3691..4279    +  rep_origin     ori: high-copy-number ColE1/pMB1/pBR322/pUC origin of replication
   4462..4554    +  CDS            lacI (fragment): lac repressor; lacI; The lac repressor binds to the lac operator to inhibit transcription in E. coli. This inhibition can be relieved by adding lactose or isopropyl-β-D-thiogalactopyranoside (IPTG).
   4567..4588    +  protein_bind   CAP binding site: CAP binding activates transcription in the presence of cAMP. E. coli catabolite activator protein
   4603..4633    +  promoter       lac promoter: promoter for the E. coli lac operon
   4641..4657    +  protein_bind   lac operator: The lac repressor binds to the lac operator to inhibit transcription in E. coli. This inhibition can be relieved by adding lactose or isopropyl-β-D-thiogalactopyranoside (IPTG). lac repressor encoded by lacI
>Addgene plasmid #1563 | L3571 | depositor full sequence | sequence record 173 | Author sequence
AAGCTTGCATGCCTGCAGGTCGACTCTAGAGGATCCCCAATTCTTGAGACTTCCACTATCTTCTCTGGCA
CCCTCCACTACGCGTAGGCGTCTCTCGCTTCGTGTATTCCCGGGAAGCCGGGTTCCCGTCTCTCCCGCCG
CTGCCGCTGCCGCACACAGCTTTACACCTCGTAGAATCCCCAAAGAGGGGCGTGGCTTGCGGGTGCCAAC
ATCCTCCTGCCGAGGAAGAAGCAGGCACTCATCACTCGCATCATCAACCTCGGGATTGGCCAAAGGACCC
AAAGGTATGTTTCGAATGATACTAACATAACATAGAACATTTTCAGGAGGACCCTTGGAGGGTACCGAGC
TCAGAAAAAATGACTGCTCCAAAGAAGAAGCGTAAGGTACCGGTAGAAAAAATGAGTAAAGGAGAAGAAC
TTTTCACTGGAGTTGTCCCAATTCTTGTTGAATTAGATGGTGATGTTAATGGGCACAAATTTTCTGTCAG
TGGAGAGGGTGAAGGTGATGCAACATACGGAAAACTTACCCTTAAATTTATTTGCACTACTGGAAAACTA
CCTGTTCCATGGGTAAGTTTAAACATATATATACTAACTAACCCTGATTATTTAAATTTTCAGCCAACAC
TTGTCACTACTTTCACTTATGGTGTTCAATGCTTCTCGAGATACCCAGATCATATGAAACGGCATGACTT
TTTCAAGAGTGCCATGCCCGAAGGTTATGTACAGGAAAGAACTATATTTTTCAAAGATGACGGGAACTAC
AAGACACGTAAGTTTAAACAGTTCGGTACTAACTAACCATACATATTTAAATTTTCAGGTGCTGAAGTCA
AGTTTGAAGGTGATACCCTTGTTAATAGAATCGAGTTAAAAGGTATTGATTTTAAAGAAGATGGAAACAT
TCTTGGACACAAATTGGAATACAACTATAACTCACACAATGTATACATCGCAGCAGACAAACAAAAGAAT
GGAATCAAAGTTGTAAGTTTAAACATGATTTTACTAACTAACTAATCTGATTTAAATTTTCAGAACTTCA
AAATTAGACACAACATTGAAGATGGAAGCGTTCAACTAGCAGACCATTATCAACAAAATACTCCAATTGG
CGATGGCCCTGTCCTTTTACCAGACAACCATTACCTGTCCACACAATCTGCCCTTTCGAAAGATCCCAAC
GAAAAGAGAGACCACATGGTCCTTCTTGAGTTTGTAACAGCTGCTGGGATTACACATGGCATGGATGAAC
TATACAAATAGCATTCGTAGAATTGTAAGTTTAAACTTTCTCATACTAACTAACGCGCTCTATTTAAATT
TTCAGAATTCCAACTGAGCGCCGGTCGCTACCATTACCAACTTGTCTGGTGTCAAAAATAATAGGGGCCG
CTGTCATCAGAGTAAGTTTAAACTGAGTTCTACTAACTAACGAGTAATATTTAAATTTTCAGCATCTCGC
GCCCGTGCCTCTGACTTCTAAGTCCAATTACTCTTCAACATCCCTACATGCTCTTTCTCCCTGTGCTCCC
ACCCCCTATTTTTGTTATTATCAAAAAACTTCTCTTAATTTCTTTGTTTTTTAGCTTCTTTTAAGTCACC
TCTAACAATGAAATTGTGTAGATTCAAAAATAGAATTAATTCGTAATAAAAAGTCGAAAAAAATTGTGCT
CCCTCCCCCCATTAATAATAATTCTATCCCAAAATCTACACAATGTTCTGTGTACACTTCTTATGTTTTT
TACTTCTGATAAATTTTTTTGAAACATCATAGAAAAAACCGCACACAAAATACCTTATCATATGTTACGT
TTCAGTTTATGACCGCAATTTTTATTTCTTCGCACGTCTGGGCCTCTCATGACGTCAAATCATGCTCATC
GTGAAAAAGTTTTGGAGTATTTTTGGAATTTTTCAATCAAGTGAAAGTTTATGAAATTAATTTTCCTGCT
TTTGCTTTTTGGGGTTTCCCCTATTGTTTGTCAAGATTTCGAGGACGGCGTTTTTCTTGCTAAAATCACA
AGTATTGATGAGCACGATGCAAGAAAGATCGGAAGAAGGTTTGGGTTTGAGGCTCAGTGGAAGGTGAGTA
GAAGTTGATAATTTGAAAGTGGAGTAGTGTCTATGGGGTTTTTGCCTTAAATGACAGAATACATTCCCAA
TATACCAAACATAACTGTTTCCTACTAGTCGGCCGTACGGGCCCTTTCGTCTCGCGCGTTTCGGTGATGA
CGGTGAAAACCTCTGACACATGCAGCTCCCGGAGACGGTCACAGCTTGTCTGTAAGCGGATGCCGGGAGC
AGACAAGCCCGTCAGGGCGCGTCAGCGGGTGTTGGCGGGTGTCGGGGCTGGCTTAACTATGCGGCATCAG
AGCAGATTGTACTGAGAGTGCACCATATGCGGTGTGAAATACCGCACAGATGCGTAAGGAGAAAATACCG
CATCAGGCGGCCTTAAGGGCCTCGTGATACGCCTATTTTTATAGGTTAATGTCATGATAATAATGGTTTC
TTAGACGTCAGGTGGCACTTTTCGGGGAAATGTGCGCGGAACCCCTATTTGTTTATTTTTCTAAATACAT
TCAAATATGTATCCGCTCATGAGACAATAACCCTGATAAATGCTTCAATAATATTGAAAAAGGAAGAGTA
TGAGTATTCAACATTTCCGTGTCGCCCTTATTCCCTTTTTTGCGGCATTTTGCCTTCCTGTTTTTGCTCA
CCCAGAAACGCTGGTGAAAGTAAAAGATGCTGAAGATCAGTTGGGTGCACGAGTGGGTTACATCGAACTG
GATCTCAACAGCGGTAAGATCCTTGAGAGTTTTCGCCCCGAAGAACGTTTTCCAATGATGAGCACTTTTA
AAGTTCTGCTATGTGGCGCGGTATTATCCCGTATTGACGCCGGGCAAGAGCAACTCGGTCGCCGCATACA
CTATTCTCAGAATGACTTGGTTGAGTACTCACCAGTCACAGAAAAGCATCTTACGGATGGCATGACAGTA
AGAGAATTATGCAGTGCTGCCATAACCATGAGTGATAACACTGCGGCCAACTTACTTCTGACAACGATCG
GAGGACCGAAGGAGCTAACCGCTTTTTTGCACAACATGGGGGATCATGTAACTCGCCTTGATCGTTGGGA
ACCGGAGCTGAATGAAGCCATACCAAACGACGAGCGTGACACCACGATGCCTGTAGCAATGGCAACAACG
TTGCGCAAACTATTAACTGGCGAACTACTTACTCTAGCTTCCCGGCAACAATTAATAGACTGGATGGAGG
CGGATAAAGTTGCAGGACCACTTCTGCGCTCGGCCCTTCCGGCTGGCTGGTTTATTGCTGATAAATCTGG
AGCCGGTGAGCGTGGGTCTCGCGGTATCATTGCAGCACTGGGGCCAGATGGTAAGCCCTCCCGTATCGTA
GTTATCTACACGACGGGGAGTCAGGCAACTATGGATGAACGAAATAGACAGATCGCTGAGATAGGTGCCT
CACTGATTAAGCATTGGTAACTGTCAGACCAAGTTTACTCATATATACTTTAGATTGATTTAAAACTTCA
TTTTTAATTTAAAAGGATCTAGGTGAAGATCCTTTTTGATAATCTCATGACCAAAATCCCTTAACGTGAG
TTTTCGTTCCACTGAGCGTCAGACCCCGTAGAAAAGATCAAAGGATCTTCTTGAGATCCTTTTTTTCTGC
GCGTAATCTGCTGCTTGCAAACAAAAAAACCACCGCTACCAGCGGTGGTTTGTTTGCCGGATCAAGAGCT
ACCAACTCTTTTTCCGAAGGTAACTGGCTTCAGCAGAGCGCAGATACCAAATACTGTCCTTCTAGTGTAG
CCGTAGTTAGGCCACCACTTCAAGAACTCTGTAGCACCGCCTACATACCTCGCTCTGCTAATCCTGTTAC
CAGTGGCTGCTGCCAGTGGCGATAAGTCGTGTCTTACCGGGTTGGACTCAAGACGATAGTTACCGGATAA
GGCGCAGCGGTCGGGCTGAACGGGGGGTTCGTGCACACAGCCCAGCTTGGAGCGAACGACCTACACCGAA
CTGAGATACCTACAGCGTGAGCATTGAGAAAGCGCCACGCTTCCCGAAGGGAGAAAGGCGGACAGGTATC
CGGTAAGCGGCAGGGTCGGAACAGGAGAGCGCACGAGGGAGCTTCCAGGGGGAAACGCCTGGTATCTTTA
TAGTCCTGTCGGGTTTCGCCACCTCTGACTTGAGCGTCGATTTTTGTGATGCTCGTCAGGGGGGCGGAGC
CTATGGAAAAACGCCAGCAACGCGGCCTTTTTACGGTTCCTGGCCTTTTGCTGGCCTTTTGCTCACATGT
TCTTTCCTGCGTTATCCCCTGATTCTGTGGATAACCGTATTACCGCCTTTGAGTGAGCTGATACCGCTCG
CCGCAGCCGAACGACCGAGCGCAGCGAGTCAGTGAGCGAGGAAGCGGAAGAGCGCCCAATACGCAAACCG
CCTCTCCCCGCGCGTTGGCCGATTCATTAATGCAGCTGGCACGACAGGTTTCCCGACTGGAAAGCGGGCA
GTGAGCGCAACGCAATTAATGTGAGTTAGCTCACTCATTAGGCACCCCAGGCTTTACACTTTATGCTTCC
GGCTCGTATGTTGTGTGGAATTGTGAGCGGATAACAATTTCACACAGGAAACAGCTATGACCATGATTAC
GCCAAGCTGTAAGTTTAAACATGATCTTACTAACTAACTATTCTCATTTAAATTTTCAGAGCTTAAAAAT
GGCTGAAATCACTCACAACGATGGATACGCTAACAACTTGGAAATGAAAT
