>Addgene plasmid #1563 | L3571 | addgene partial sequence | sequence record 16700 | 1563_m13reverse
GATCTTACTAACTAACTATTCTCATTTAAATTTTCAGAGCTTAAAAATGGCTGAAATCACTCACAACGAT
GGATACGCTAACAACTTGGAAATGAAATAAGCTTGCATGCCTGCAGGTCGACTCTAGAGGATCCCCAATT
CTTGAGACTTCCACTATCTTCTCTGGCACCCTCCACTACGCGTAGGCGTCTCTCGCTTCGTGTATTCCCG
GGAAGCCGGGTTCCCGTCTCTCCCGCCGCTGCCGCTGCCGCACACAGCTTTACACCTCGTAGAATCCCCA
AAGAGGGGCGTGGCTTGCGGGTGCCAACATCCTCCTGCCGAGGAAGAAGCAGGCACTCATCACTCGCATC
ATCAACCTCGGGATTGGCCAAAGGACCCAAAGGTATGTTTCGAATGATACTAACATAACATAGAACATTT
TCAGGAGGACCCTTGGAGGGTACCGAGCTCAGAAAAAATGACTGCTCCAAAGAAGAAGCGTAAGGTACCG
GTAGAAAAAATGAGTAAAGGAGAAGAACTTTTCACTGGAGTTGTCCCAATTCTTGTTGAATTAGATGGTG
ATGTTAATGGGCACAAATTTTCTGTCAGTGGAGAGGGTGAAGGTGATGCAACATACGGAAAACTTACCCT
TAAATTTATTTGCACTACTGGAAAACTACCTGTTCCATGGGTAAGTTTAAACATATATATACTAACTAAC
CCTGATTATTTAAATTTTCAGCCAACACTTGTCACTACTTTCACTTATGGTGTTCAATGCTTCTCGAGAT
ACCCAGATCATATGAAACGGCATGACTTTTTCAAGAGTGCCATGCCCGAAGGTTATGTACAGGAAAGAAC
TATATTTTTCAAAGATGACGGGAACTACAAGACACGTAAGTTTAAACAGTTCGGTACTAACTAACCATAC
ATATTTAAATTTTCAGGTGCTGAAAGTTCAGTTTGGAAGGNGATACCCTTGTTAATAGAATCGAGTTAAA
AGGTATTGATTTTAAAGAAGATGGAAACNTTNCTGGGACNCAAATTGGAATACCAACTATAACTCCCNCA
ATGNTNACCTTGCCACCAAAAAACCAAAGAATGGNATCCAAGTNGTAAGTTTAACCTGATTTNCCNANCN
AACCTANTCGNATTTNAATTTNNNAACTNCAAATTAACCCAACTTTGAANANGGAGGGNTTCCCNNGCCN
NCCTTTNCAAAAAATCTCCATTGGGGGAGGNCCTNTTCTTTNAAAAAAAAATNNCGGTNCCNAANTTGCC
NTTTAAAANCCAANAAAAAAAAACCANGNCCTTTNNATTNNAACCCNGGGAATCCCGGGGGGGAAAATAN
AANCCTCNNAAGGGNTTANNTNCCCAANNNCCCNTTTTTTTAA
